>Addgene plasmid #196716 | lenti-UCOE-dCas9-BFP-Zim3-KRAB | addgene full sequence | sequence record 388040 | Addgene NGS Result
GTCGACGGATCGGGAGATCTCCCGATCCCCTATGGTGCACTCTCAGTACAATCTGCTCTGATGCCGCATA
GTTAAGCCAGTATCTGCTCCCTGCTTGTGTGTTGGAGGTCGCTGAGTAGTGCGCGAGCAAAATTTAAGCT
ACAACAAGGCAAGGCTTGACCGACAATTGCATGAAGAATCTGCTTAGGGTTAGGCGTTTTGCGCTGCTTC
GCGATGTACGGGCCAGATATACGCGTTGACATTGATTATTGACTAGTTATTAATAGTAATCAATTACGGG
GTCATTAGTTCATAGCCCATATATGGAGTTCCGCGTTACATAACTTACGGTAAATGGCCCGCCTGGCTGA
CCGCCCAACGACCCCCGCCCATTGACGTCAATAATGACGTATGTTCCCATAGTAACGCCAATAGGGACTT
TCCATTGACGTCAATGGGTGGAGTATTTACGGTAAACTGCCCACTTGGCAGTACATCAAGTGTATCATAT
GCCAAGTACGCCCCCTATTGACGTCAATGACGGTAAATGGCCCGCCTGGCATTATGCCCAGTACATGACC
TTATGGGACTTTCCTACTTGGCAGTACATCTACGTATTAGTCATCGCTATTACCATGGTGATGCGGTTTT
GGCAGTACATCAATGGGCGTGGATAGCGGTTTGACTCACGGGGATTTCCAAGTCTCCACCCCATTGACGT
CAATGGGAGTTTGTTTTGGCACCAAAATCAACGGGACTTTCCAAAATGTCGTAACAACTCCGCCCCATTG
ACGCAAATGGGCGGTAGGCGTGTACGGTGGGAGGTCTATATAAGCAGCGCGTTTTGCCTGTACTGGGTCT
CTCTGGTTAGACCAGATCTGAGCCTGGGAGCTCTCTGGCTAACTAGGGAACCCACTGCTTAAGCCTCAAT
AAAGCTTGCCTTGAGTGCTTCAAGTAGTGTGTGCCCGTCTGTTGTGTGACTCTGGTAACTAGAGATCCCT
CAGACCCTTTTAGTCAGTGTGGAAAATCTCTAGCAGTGGCGCCCGAACAGGGACTTGAAAGCGAAAGGGA
AACCAGAGGAGCTCTCTCGACGCAGGACTCGGCTTGCTGAAGCGCGCACGGCAAGAGGCGAGGGGCGGCG
ACTGGTGAGTACGCCAAAAATTTTGACTAGCGGAGGCTAGAAGGAGAGAGATGGGTGCGAGAGCGTCAGT
ATTAAGCGGGGGAGAATTAGATCGCGATGGGAAAAAATTCGGTTAAGGCCAGGGGGAAAGAAAAAATATA
AATTAAAACATATAGTATGGGCAAGCAGGGAGCTAGAACGATTCGCAGTTAATCCTGGCCTGTTAGAAAC
ATCAGAAGGCTGTAGACAAATACTGGGACAGCTACAACCATCCCTTCAGACAGGATCAGAAGAACTTAGA
TCATTATATAATACAGTAGCAACCCTCTATTGTGTGCATCAAAGGATAGAGATAAAAGACACCAAGGAAG
CTTTAGACAAGATAGAGGAAGAGCAAAACAAAAGTAAGACCACCGCACAGCAAGCGGCCGCTGATCTTCA
GACCTGGAGGAGGAGATATGAGGGACAATTGGAGAAGTGAATTATATAAATATAAAGTAGTAAAAATTGA
ACCATTAGGAGTAGCACCCACCAAGGCAAAGAGAAGAGTGGTGCAGAGAGAAAAAAGAGCAGTGGGAATA
GGAGCTTTGTTCCTTGGGTTCTTGGGAGCAGCAGGAAGCACTATGGGCGCAGCGTCAATGACGCTGACGG
TACAGGCCAGACAATTATTGTCTGGTATAGTGCAGCAGCAGAACAATTTGCTGAGGGCTATTGAGGCGCA
ACAGCATCTGTTGCAACTCACAGTCTGGGGCATCAAGCAGCTCCAGGCAAGAATCCTGGCTGTGGAAAGA
TACCTAAAGGATCAACAGCTCCTGGGGATTTGGGGTTGCTCTGGAAAACTCATTTGCACCACTGCTGTGC
CTTGGAATGCTAGTTGGAGTAATAAATCTCTGGAACAGATTTGGAATCACACGACCTGGATGGAGTGGGA
CAGAGAAATTAACAATTACACAAGCTTAATACACTCCTTAATTGAAGAATCGCAAAACCAGCAAGAAAAG
AATGAACAAGAATTATTGGAATTAGATAAATGGGCAAGTTTGTGGAATTGGTTTAACATAACAAATTGGC
TGTGGTATATAAAATTATTCATAATGATAGTAGGAGGCTTGGTAGGTTTAAGAATAGTTTTTGCTGTACT
TTCTATAGTGAATAGAGTTAGGCAGGGATATTCACCATTATCGTTTCAGACCCACCTCCCAACCCCGAGG
GGACCCAGAGAGGGCCTCTAGAGCTTGGCGTAACTAGATCTTGAGACAAATGGCAGTATTCATCCACAAT
TTTAAAAGAAAAGGGGGGATTGGGGGGTACAGTGCAGGGGAAAGAATAGTAGACATAATAGCAACAGACA
TACAAACTAAAGAATTACAAAAACAAATTACAAAAATTCAAAATTTTCGGGTTTATTACAGGGACAGCAG
AGATCCAGTTTGGGCTAGCTGCAAAGATGGATAAAGTTTTAAACAGAGAGGAATCTTTGCAGCTAATGGA
CCTTCTAGGTCTTGAAAGGAGCCTGCAGGCGGGAGGTGGTCCCTGCAGTTACGCCAATGATAACCCCCGC
CAGAAAAATCTTAGTAGCCTTCCCTTTTTGTTTTCCGTGCCCCAACTCGGCGGATTGACTCGGCCCCTTC
CGGAAACACCCGAATCAACTTCTAGTCAAATTATTGTTCACGCCGCAATGACCCACCCCTGGCCCGCGTC
TGTGGAACTGACCCCTGGTGTTCAGGAGAGTTCGCTGCTGAAAGTGGTCCCAAAGGGGTACTAGTTTTTA
AGCTCCCAACTCCCCCTCCCCCAGCGTCTGGAGGATTCCACACCCTCGCACCGCAGGGGCGAGGAAGTGG
GCGGAGTCCGGTTTTGGCGCCAGCCGCTGAGGCTGCCAAGCAGAAAAGCCACCGCTGAGGAGACTCCGGT
CACTGTCCTCGCCCCGCCTCCCCCTTCCCTCCCCTTGGGGACCACCGGGCGCCACGCCGCGAACGGTAAG
TGCCGCGGTCGTCGGCGCCTCCGCCCTCCCCCTAGGGCCCCAATTCCCAGCGGGCGCGGCGCGCGGCCCC
GCGCGCAGCTCCCGGCTCCCTCCCCCTTCGGATGTGGCTTGAGCTGTAGGCGCGGAGCCTGCAGGCTCCG
GTGCCCGTCAGTGGGCAGAGCGCACATCGCCCACAGTCCCCGAGAAGTTGGGGGGAGGGGTCGGCAATTG
AACCGGTGCCTAGAGAAGGTGGCGCGGGGTAAACTGGGAAAGTGATGTCGTGTACTGGCTCCGCCTTTTT
CCCGAGGGTGGGGGAGAACCGTATATAAGTGCAGTAGTCGCCGTGAACGTTCTTTTTCGCAACGGGTTTG
CCGCCAGAACACAGGTAAGTGCCGTGTGTGGTTCCCGCGGGCCTGGCCTCTTTACGGGTTATGGCCCTTG
CGTGCCTTGAATTACTTCCACCTGGCTGCAGTACGTGATTCTTGATCCCGAGCTTCGGGTTGGAAGTGGG
TGGGAGAGTTCGAGGCCTTGCGCTTAAGGAGCCCCTTCGCCTCGTGCTTGAGTTGAGGCCTGGCCTGGGC
GCTGGGGCCGCCGCGTGCGAATCTGGTGGCACCTTCGCGCCTGTCTCGCTGCTTTCGATAAGTCTCTAGC
CATTTAAAATTTTTGATGACCTGCTGCGACGCTTTTTTTCTGGCAAGATAGTCTTGTAAATGCGGGCCAA
GATCTGCACACTGGTATTTCGGTTTTTGGGGCCGCGGGCGGCGACGGGGCCCGTGCGTCCCAGCGCACAT
GTTCGGCGAGGCGGGGCCTGCGAGCGCGGCCACCGAGAATCGGACGGGGGTAGTCTCAAGCTGGCCGGCC
TGCTCTGGTGCCTGGCCTCGCGCCGCCGTGTATCGCCCCGCCCTGGGCGGCAAGGCTGGCCCGGTCGGCA
CCAGTTGCGTGAGCGGAAAGATGGCCGCTTCCCGGCCCTGCTGCAGGGAGCTCAAAATGGAGGACGCGGC
GCTCGGGAGAGCGGGCGGGTGAGTCACCCACACAAAGGAAAAGGGCCTTTCCGTCCTCAGCCGTCGCTTC
ATGTGACTCCACGGAGTACCGGGCGCCGTCCAGGCACCTCGATTAGTTCTCGAGCTTTTGGAGTACGTCG
TCTTTAGGTTGGGGGGAGGGGTTTTATGCGATGGAGTTTCCCCACACTGAGTGGGTGGAGACTGAAGTTA
GGCCAGCTTGGCACTTGATGTAATTCTCCTTGGAATTTGCCCTTTTTGAGTTTGGATCTTGGTTCATTCT
CAAGCCTCAGACAGTGGTTCAAAGTTTTTTTCTTCCATTTCAGGTGTCGTGACGTACGGCCACCATGAAA
AGGCCGGCGGCCACGAAAAAGGCCGGCCAGGCAAAAAAGAAAAAGGACAAGAAGTACAGCATCGGCCTGG
CCATCGGCACCAACTCTGTGGGCTGGGCCGTGATCACCGACGAGTACAAGGTGCCCAGCAAGAAATTCAA
GGTGCTGGGCAACACCGACCGGCACAGCATCAAGAAGAACCTGATCGGAGCCCTGCTGTTCGACAGCGGC
GAAACAGCCGAGGCCACCCGGCTGAAGAGAACCGCCAGAAGAAGATACACCAGACGGAAGAACCGGATCT
GCTATCTGCAAGAGATCTTCAGCAACGAGATGGCCAAGGTGGACGACAGCTTCTTCCACAGACTGGAAGA
GTCCTTCCTGGTGGAAGAGGATAAGAAGCACGAGCGGCACCCCATCTTCGGCAACATCGTGGACGAGGTG
GCCTACCACGAGAAGTACCCCACCATCTACCACCTGAGAAAGAAACTGGTGGACAGCACCGACAAGGCCG
ACCTGCGGCTGATCTATCTGGCCCTGGCCCACATGATCAAGTTCCGGGGCCACTTCCTGATCGAGGGCGA
CCTGAACCCCGACAACAGCGACGTGGACAAGCTGTTCATCCAGCTGGTGCAGACCTACAACCAGCTGTTC
GAGGAAAACCCCATCAACGCCAGCGGCGTGGACGCCAAGGCCATCCTGTCTGCCAGACTGAGCAAGAGCA
GACGGCTGGAAAATCTGATCGCCCAGCTGCCCGGCGAGAAGAAGAATGGCCTGTTCGGCAACCTGATTGC
CCTGAGCCTGGGCCTGACCCCCAACTTCAAGAGCAACTTCGACCTGGCCGAGGATGCCAAACTGCAGCTG
AGCAAGGACACCTACGACGACGACCTGGACAACCTGCTGGCCCAGATCGGCGACCAGTACGCCGACCTGT
TTCTGGCCGCCAAGAACCTGTCCGACGCCATCCTGCTGAGCGACATCCTGAGAGTGAACACCGAGATCAC
CAAGGCCCCCCTGAGCGCCTCTATGATCAAGAGATACGACGAGCACCACCAGGACCTGACCCTGCTGAAA
GCTCTCGTGCGGCAGCAGCTGCCTGAGAAGTACAAAGAGATTTTCTTCGACCAGAGCAAGAACGGCTACG
CCGGCTACATTGACGGCGGAGCCAGCCAGGAAGAGTTCTACAAGTTCATCAAGCCCATCCTGGAAAAGAT
GGACGGCACCGAGGAACTGCTCGTGAAGCTGAACAGAGAGGACCTGCTGCGGAAGCAGCGGACCTTCGAC
AACGGCAGCATCCCCCACCAGATCCACCTGGGAGAGCTGCACGCCATTCTGCGGCGGCAGGAAGATTTTT
ACCCATTCCTGAAGGACAACCGGGAAAAGATCGAGAAGATCCTGACCTTCCGCATCCCCTACTACGTGGG
CCCTCTGGCCAGGGGAAACAGCAGATTCGCCTGGATGACCAGAAAGAGCGAGGAAACCATCACCCCCTGG
AACTTCGAGGAAGTGGTGGACAAGGGCGCTTCCGCCCAGAGCTTCATCGAGCGGATGACCAACTTCGATA
AGAACCTGCCCAACGAGAAGGTGCTGCCCAAGCACAGCCTGCTGTACGAGTACTTCACCGTGTATAACGA
GCTGACCAAAGTGAAATACGTGACCGAGGGAATGAGAAAGCCCGCCTTCCTGAGCGGCGAGCAGAAAAAG
GCCATCGTGGACCTGCTGTTCAAGACCAACCGGAAAGTGACCGTGAAGCAGCTGAAAGAGGACTACTTCA
AGAAAATCGAGTGCTTCGACTCCGTGGAAATCTCCGGCGTGGAAGATCGGTTCAACGCCTCCCTGGGCAC
ATACCACGATCTGCTGAAAATTATCAAGGACAAGGACTTCCTGGACAATGAGGAAAACGAGGACATTCTG
GAAGATATCGTGCTGACCCTGACACTGTTTGAGGACAGAGAGATGATCGAGGAACGGCTGAAAACCTATG
CCCACCTGTTCGACGACAAAGTGATGAAGCAGCTGAAGCGGCGGAGATACACCGGCTGGGGCAGGCTGAG
CCGGAAGCTGATCAACGGCATCCGGGACAAGCAGTCCGGCAAGACAATCCTGGATTTCCTGAAGTCCGAC
GGCTTCGCCAACAGAAACTTCATGCAGCTGATCCACGACGACAGCCTGACCTTTAAAGAGGACATCCAGA
AAGCCCAGGTGTCCGGCCAGGGCGATAGCCTGCACGAGCACATTGCCAATCTGGCCGGCAGCCCCGCCAT
TAAGAAGGGCATCCTGCAGACAGTGAAGGTGGTGGACGAGCTCGTGAAAGTGATGGGCCGGCACAAGCCC
GAGAACATCGTGATCGAAATGGCCAGAGAGAACCAGACCACCCAGAAGGGACAGAAGAACAGCCGCGAGA
GAATGAAGCGGATCGAAGAGGGCATCAAAGAGCTGGGCAGCCAGATCCTGAAAGAACACCCCGTGGAAAA
CACCCAGCTGCAGAACGAGAAGCTGTACCTGTACTACCTGCAGAATGGGCGGGATATGTACGTGGACCAG
GAACTGGACATCAACCGGCTGTCCGACTACGATGTGGACCACATCGTGCCTCAGAGCTTTCTGAAGGACG
ACTCCATCGACAACAAGGTGCTGACCAGAAGCGACAAGGCCCGGGGCAAGAGCGACAACGTGCCCTCCGA
AGAGGTCGTGAAGAAGATGAAGAACTACTGGCGGCAGCTGCTGAACGCCAAGCTGATTACCCAGAGAAAG
TTCGACAATCTGACCAAGGCCGAGAGAGGCGGCCTGAGCGAACTGGATAAGGCCGGCTTCATCAAGAGAC
AGCTGGTGGAAACCCGGCAGATCACAAAGCACGTGGCACAGATCCTGGACTCCCGGATGAACACTAAGTA
CGACGAGAATGACAAGCTGATCCGGGAAGTGAAAGTGATCACCCTGAAGTCCAAGCTGGTGTCCGATTTC
CGGAAGGATTTCCAGTTTTACAAAGTGCGCGAGATCAACAACTACCACCACGCCCACGACGCCTACCTGA
ACGCCGTCGTGGGAACCGCCCTGATCAAAAAGTACCCTAAGCTGGAAAGCGAGTTCGTGTACGGCGACTA
CAAGGTGTACGACGTGCGGAAGATGATCGCCAAGAGCGAGCAGGAAATCGGCAAGGCTACCGCCAAGTAC
TTCTTCTACAGCAACATCATGAACTTTTTCAAGACCGAGATTACCCTGGCCAACGGCGAGATCCGGAAGC
GGCCTCTGATCGAGACAAACGGCGAAACCGGGGAGATCGTGTGGGATAAGGGCCGGGATTTTGCCACCGT
GCGGAAAGTGCTGAGCATGCCCCAAGTGAATATCGTGAAAAAGACCGAGGTGCAGACAGGCGGCTTCAGC
AAAGAGTCTATCCTGCCCAAGAGGAACAGCGATAAGCTGATCGCCAGAAAGAAGGACTGGGACCCTAAGA
AGTACGGCGGCTTCGACAGCCCCACCGTGGCCTATTCTGTGCTGGTGGTGGCCAAAGTGGAAAAGGGCAA
GTCCAAGAAACTGAAGAGTGTGAAAGAGCTGCTGGGGATCACCATCATGGAAAGAAGCAGCTTCGAGAAG
AATCCCATCGACTTTCTGGAAGCCAAGGGCTACAAAGAAGTGAAAAAGGACCTGATCATCAAGCTGCCTA
AGTACTCCCTGTTCGAGCTGGAAAACGGCCGGAAGAGAATGCTGGCCTCTGCCGGCGAACTGCAGAAGGG
AAACGAACTGGCCCTGCCCTCCAAATATGTGAACTTCCTGTACCTGGCCAGCCACTATGAGAAGCTGAAG
GGCTCCCCCGAGGATAATGAGCAGAAACAGCTGTTTGTGGAACAGCACAAGCACTACCTGGACGAGATCA
TCGAGCAGATCAGCGAGTTCTCCAAGAGAGTGATCCTGGCCGACGCTAATCTGGACAAAGTGCTGTCCGC
CTACAACAAGCACCGGGATAAGCCCATCAGAGAGCAGGCCGAGAATATCATCCACCTGTTTACCCTGACC
AATCTGGGAGCCCCTGCCGCCTTCAAGTACTTTGACACCACCATCGACCGGAAGAGGTACACCAGCACCA
AAGAGGTGCTGGACGCCACCCTGATCCACCAGAGCATCACCGGCCTGTACGAGACACGGATCGACCTGTC
TCAGCTGGGAGGCGACAGCGCTGGAGGAGGTGGAAGCGGAGGAGGAGGAAGCGGAGGAGGAGGTAGCGGA
CCTAAGAAAAAGAGGAAGGTGGCGGCCGCTGGATCCAGCGAGCTGATTAAGGAGAACATGCACATGAAGC
TCTACATGGAGGGCACCGTGGACAACCATCACTTCAAGTGCACATCCGAGGGCGAAGGCAAGCCCTACGA
GGGCACCCAGACCATGAGAATCAAGGTGGTCGAGGGCGGCCCTCTCCCCTTCGCCTTCGACATCCTGGCT
ACTAGCTTCCTCTACGGCAGCAAGACCTTCATCAACCACACCCAGGGCATCCCCGACTTCTTCAAGCAGT
CCTTCCCTGAGGGCTTCACATGGGAGAGAGTCACCACATACGAAGACGGGGGCGTGCTGACCGCTACCCA
GGACACCAGCCTCCAGGACGGCTGCCTCATCTACAACGTCAAGATCAGAGGGGTGAACTTCACATCCAAC
GGCCCTGTGATGCAGAAGAAAACACTCGGCTGGGAGGCCTTCACCGAAACGCTGTACCCCGCTGACGGCG
GCCTGGAAGGCAGAAACGACATGGCCCTGAAGCTCGTGGGCGGGAGCCATCTGATCGCAAACATCAAGAC
CACATATAGATCCAAGAAACCCGCTAAGAACCTCAAGATGCCTGGCGTCTACTATGTGGACTACAGACTG
GAAAGAATCAAGGAGGCCAACAACGAGACCTACGTCGAGCAGCACGAGGTGGCAGTGGCCAGATACTGCG
ACCTCCCTAGCAAACTGGGGCACAAGCTTAATGGCGCGCCAGGTTCCAACAATTCCCAGGGAAGAGTGAC
CTTCGAGGATGTCACTGTGAACTTCACCCAGGGGGAGTGGCAGCGGCTGAATCCCGAACAGAGAAACTTG
TACAGGGATGTGATGCTGGAGAATTACAGCAACCTTGTCTCTGTGGGACAAGGGGAAACCACCAAACCCG
ATGTGATCTTGAGGTTGGAACAAGGAAAGGAGCCATGGTTGGAGGAAGAGGAAGTGCTGGGAAGTGGCCG
TGCAGAAAAAAATGGGGACATTGGAGGGCAGATTTGGAAGCCAAAGGATGTGAAAGAGAGTCTCTAAAAT
TCGATATCAAGCTTATCGGTAATCAACCTCTGGATTACAAAATTTGTGAAAGATTGACTGGTATTCTTAA
CTATGTTGCTCCTTTTACGCTATGTGGATACGCTGCTTTAATGCCTTTGTATCATGCTATTGCTTCCCGT
ATGGCTTTCATTTTCTCCTCCTTGTATAAATCCTGGTTGCTGTCTCTTTATGAGGAGTTGTGGCCCGTTG
TCAGGCAACGTGGCGTGGTGTGCACTGTGTTTGCTGACGCAACCCCCACTGGTTGGGGCATTGCCACCAC
CTGTCAGCTCCTTTCCGGGACTTTCGCTTTCCCCCTCCCTATTGCCACGGCGGAACTCATCGCCGCCTGC
CTTGCCCGCTGCTGGACAGGGGCTCGGCTGTTGGGCACTGACAATTCCGTGGTGTTGTCGGGGAAATCAT
CGTCCTTTCCTTGGCTGCTCGCCTGTGTTGCCACCTGGATTCTGCGCGGGACGTCCTTCTGCTACGTCCC
TTCGGCCCTCAATCCAGCGGACCTTCCTTCCCGCGGCCTGCTGCCGGCTCTGCGGCCTCTTCCGCGTCTT
CGCCTTCGCCCTCAGACGAGTCGGATCTCCCTTTGGGCCGCCTCCCCGCATCGATACCGTCGACCTCGAG
ACCTAGAAAAACATGGAGCAATCACAAGTAGCAATACAGCAGCTACCAATGCTGATTGTGCCTGGCTAGA
AGCACAAGAGGAGGAGGAGGTGGGTTTTCCAGTCACACCTCAGGTACCTTTAAGACCAATGACTTACAAG
GCAGCTGTAGATCTTAGCCACTTTTTAAAAGAAAAGGGGGGACTGGAAGGGCTAATTCACTCCCAACGAA
GACAAGATATCCTTGATCTGTGGATCTACCACACACAAGGCTACTTCCCTGATTGGCAGAACTACACACC
AGGGCCAGGGATCAGATATCCACTGACCTTTGGATGGTGCTACAAGCTAGTACCAGTTGAGCAAGAGAAG
GTAGAAGAAGCCAATGAAGGAGAGAACACCCGCTTGTTACACCCTGTGAGCCTGCATGGGATGGATGACC
CGGAGAGAGAAGTATTAGAGTGGAGGTTTGACAGCCGCCTAGCATTTCATCACATGGCCCGAGAGCTGCA
TCCGGACTGTACTGGGTCTCTCTGGTTAGACCAGATCTGAGCCTGGGAGCTCTCTGGCTAACTAGGGAAC
CCACTGCTTAAGCCTCAATAAAGCTTGCCTTGAGTGCTTCAAGTAGTGTGTGCCCGTCTGTTGTGTGACT
CTGGTAACTAGAGATCCCTCAGACCCTTTTAGTCAGTGTGGAAAATCTCTAGCAGGGCCCGTTTAAACCC
GCTGATCAGCCTCGACTGTGCCTTCTAGTTGCCAGCCATCTGTTGTTTGCCCCTCCCCCGTGCCTTCCTT
GACCCTGGAAGGTGCCACTCCCACTGTCCTTTCCTAATAAAATGAGGAAATTGCATCGCATTGTCTGAGT
AGGTGTCATTCTATTCTGGGGGGTGGGGTGGGGCAGGACAGCAAGGGGGAGGATTGGGAAGACAATAGCA
GGCATGCTGGGGATGCGGTGGGCTCTATGGCTTCTGAGGCGGAAAGAACCAGCTGGGGCTCTAGGGGGTA
TCCCC
[124 nt withheld, positions 11276-11399]
C
[91 nt withheld, positions 11401-11491]
A
[49 nt withheld, positions 11493-11541]
CCTTTGACGTTGGAGTCCACGTTCTTT
[37 nt withheld, positions 11569-11605]
ACCCTATCTCGGTCTATTCTTTTGATTTATAAGGGATTTTGCCGATTTCGGCCTATTGGTTAAAAAATGA
GCTGATTTAACAAAAATTTAACGCGAATTAATTCTGTGGAATGTGTGTCAGTTAGGGTGTGGAAAGTCCC
CAGGCTCCCCAGCAGGCAGAAGTATGCAAAGCATGCATCTCAATTAGTCAGCAACCAGGTGTGGAAAGTC
CCCAGGCTCCCCAGCAGGCAGAAGTATGCAAAGCATGCATCTCAATTAGTCAGCAACCATAGTCCCGCCC
CTAACTCCGCCCATCCCGCCCCTAACTCCGCCCAGTTCCGCCCATTCTCCGCCCCATGGCTGACTAATTT
TTTTTATTTATGCAGAGGCCGAGGCCGCCTCTGCCTCTGAGCTATTCCAGAAGTAGTGAGGAGGCTTTTT
TGGAGGCCTAGGCTTTTGCAAAAAGCTCCCGGGAGCTTGTATATCCATTTTCGGATCTGATCAGCACGTG
TTGACAATTAATCATCGGCATAGTATATCGGCATAGTATAATACGACAAGGTGAGGAACTAAACCATGGC
CAAGTTGACCAGTGCCGTTCCGGTGCTCACCGCGCGCGACGTCGCCGGAGCGGTCGAGTTCTGGACCGAC
CGGCTCGGGTTCTCCCGGGACTTCGTGGAGGACGACTTCGCCGGTGTGGTCCGGGACGACGTGACCCTGT
TCATCAGCGCGGTCCAGGACCAGGTGGTGCCGGACAACACCCTGGCCTGGGTGTGGGTGCGCGGCCTGGA
CGAGCTGTACGCCGAGTGGTCGGAGGTCGTGTCCACGAACTTCCGGGACGCCTCCGGGCCGGCCATGACC
GAGATCGGCGAGCAGCCGTGGGGGCGGGAGTTCGCCCTGCGCGACCCGGCCGGCAACTGCGTGCACTTCG
TGGCCGAGGAGCAGGACTGACACGTGCTACGAGATTTCGATTCCACCGCCGCCTTCTATGAAAGGTTGGG
CTTCGGAATCGTTTTCCGGGACGCCGGCTGGATGATCCTCCAGCGCGGGGATCTCATGCTGGAGTTCTTC
GCCCACCCCAACTTGTTTATTGCAGCTTATAATGGTTACAAATAAAGCAATAGCATCACAAATTTCACAA
ATAAAGCATTTTTTTCACTGCATTCTAGTTGTGGTTTGTCCAAACTCATCAATGTATCTTATCATGTCTG
TATACCGTCGACCTCTAGCTAGAGCTTGGCGTAATCATGGTCATAGCTGTTTCCTGTGTGAAATTGTTAT
CCGCTCACAATTCCACACAACATACGAGCCGGAAGCATAAAGTGTAAAGCCTGGGGTGCCTAATGAGTGA
GCTAACTCACATTAATTGCGTTGCGCTCACTGCCCGCTTTCCAGTCGGGAAACCTGTCGTGCCAGCTGCA
TTAATGAATCGGCCAACGCGCGGGGAGAGGCGGTTTGCGTATTGGGCGCTCTTCCGCTTCCTCGCTCACT
GACTCGCTGCGCTCGGTCGTTCGGCTGCGGCGAGCGGTATCAGCTCACTCAAAGGCGGTAATACGGTTAT
CCACAGAATCAGGGGATAACGCAGGAAAGAACATGTGAGCAAAAGGCCAGCAAAAGGCCAGGAACCGTAA
AAAGGCCGCGTTGCTGGCGTTTTTCCATAGGCTCCGCCCCCCTGACGAGCATCACAAAAATCGACGCTCA
AGTCAGAGGTGGCGAAACCCGACAGGACTATAAAGATACCAGGCGTTTCCCCCTGGAAGCTCCCTCGTGC
GCTCTCCTGTTCCGACCCTGCCGCTTACCGGATACCTGTCCGCCTTTCTCCCTTCGGGAAGCGTGGCGCT
TTCTCATAGCTCACGCTGTAGGTATCTCAGTTCGGTGTAGGTCGTTCGCTCCAAGCTGGGCTGTGTGCAC
GAACCCCCCGTTCAGCCCGACCGCTGCGCCTTATCCGGTAACTATCGTCTTGAGTCCAACCCGGTAAGAC
ACGACTTATCGCCACTGGCAGCAGCCACTGGTAACAGGATTAGCAGAGCGAGGTATGTAGGCGGTGCTAC
AGAGTTCTTGAAGTGGTGGCCTAACTACGGCTACACTAGAAGAACAGTATTTGGTATCTGCGCTCTGCTG
AAGCCAGTTACCTTCGGAAAAAGAGTTGGTAGCTCTTGATCCGGCAAACAAACCACCGCTGGTAGCGGTG
GTTTTTTTGTTTGCAAGCAGCAGATTACGCGCAGAAAAAAAGGATCTCAAGAAGATCCTTTGATCTTTTC
TACGGGGTCTGACGCTCAGTGGAACGAAAACTCACGTTAAGGGATTTTGGTCATGAGATTATCAAAAAGG
ATCTTCACCTAGATCCTTTTAAATTAAAAATGAAGTTTTAAATCAATCTAAAGTATATATGAGTAAACTT
GGTCTGACAGTTACCAATGCTTAATCAGTGAGGCACCTATCTCAGCGATCTGTCTATTTCGTTCATCCAT
AGTTGCCTGACTCCCCGTCGTGTAGATAACTACGATACGGGAGGGCTTACCATCTGGCCCCAGTGCTGCA
ATGATACCGCGAGACCCACGCTCACCGGCTCCAGATTTATCAGCAATAAACCAGCCAGCCGGAAGGGCCG
AGCGCAGAAGTGGTCCTGCAACTTTATCCGCCTCCATCCAGTCTATTAATTGTTGCCGGGAAGCTAGAGT
AAGTAGTTCGCCAGTTAATAGTTTGCGCAACGTTGTTGCCATTGCTACAGGCATCGTGGTGTCACGCTCG
TCGTTTGGTATGGCTTCATTCAGCTCCGGTTCCCAACGATCAAGGCGAGTTACATGATCCCCCATGTTGT
GCAAAAAAGCGGTTAGCTCCTTCGGTCCTCCGATCGTTGTCAGAAGTAAGTTGGCCGCAGTGTTATCACT
CATGGTTATGGCAGCACTGCATAATTCTCTTACTGTCATGCCATCCGTAAGATGCTTTTCTGTGACTGGT
GAGTACTCAACCAAGTCATTCTGAGAATAGTGTATGCGGCGACCGAGTTGCTCTTGCCCGGCGTCAATAC
GGGATAATACCGCGCCACATAGCAGAACTTTAAAAGTGCTCATCATTGGAAAACGTTCTTCGGGGCGAAA
ACTCTCAAGGATCTTACCGCTGTTGAGATCCAGTTCGATGTAACCCACTCGTGCACCCAACTGATCTTCA
GCATCTTTTACTTTCACCAGCGTTTCTGGGTGAGCAAAAACAGGAAGGCAAAATGCCGCAAAAAAGGGAA
TAAGGGCGACACGGAAATGTTGAATACTCATACTCTTCCTTTTTCAATATTATTGAAGCATTTATCAGGG
TTATTGTCTCATGAGCGGATACATATTTGAATGTATTTAGAAAAATAAACAAATAGGGGTTCCGCGCACA
TTTCCCCGAAAAGTGCCACCTGAC
Features (pLannotate 1.2.2; 34 found; start..end, strand, type, name):
     31..83      -  misc_feature   bom (fragment): basis of mobility region from pBR322
    238..617     +  enhancer       CMV enhancer: human cytomegalovirus immediate early enhancer
    618..817     +  promoter       CMV promoter: human cytomegalovirus (CMV) immediate early promoter
    835..1015    +  LTR            5' LTR (truncated): truncated 5' long terminal repeat (LTR) from HIV-1
   1062..1187    +  misc_feature   HIV-1 Ψ: packaging signal of human immunodeficiency virus type 1
   1171..1534    +  CDS            HIV-1 gag (fragment): gag protein from human immunodeficiency virus 1; gag
   1680..1913    +  misc_feature   RRE: The Rev response element (RRE) of HIV-1 allows for Rev-dependent mRNA export from the nucleus to the cytoplasm.
   2290..2316    +  CDS            Rev (fragment): human immunodeficiency virus 1 (HIV-1) Rev protein; rev; enhances nuclear export of unspliced and incompletely spliced viral mRNAs
   2380..2497    +  misc_feature   cPPT/CTS: central polypurine tract and central termination sequence of HIV-1
   2547..2611    +  CDS            small t antigen (fragment): SV40 (simian virus 40) small t antigen
   3214..4392    +  promoter       EF-1α promoter: strong constitutive promoter for human elongation factor EF-1α
   4408..4455    +  CDS            nucleoplasmin NLS: bipartite nuclear localization signal from nucleoplasmin
   4455..8556    +  CDS            dCas9 (fragment): catalytically dead mutant of the Cas9 endonuclease from the Streptococcus pyogenes Type II CRISPR/Cas system RNA-guided DNA-binding protein that lacks endonuclease activity due to the D10A mutation in the RuvC catalytic domain and the N863A mutation in the HNH catalytic domain
   8647..9342    +  CDS            TagBFP: TagBFP is a basic (constitutively fluorescent) blue fluorescent protein published in 2008, derived from Entacmaea quadricolor. It is reported to be a very rapidly-maturing monomer with very low acid sensitivity.
   9358..9654    +  CDS            ZIM3 (fragment): ZIM3_HUMAN - Also known as ZNF657. Experimental evidence at protein level: Swiss-Prot protein existence level 1. May be involved in transcriptional regulation. From Homo sapiens (Human).
   9658..9678    +  misc_feature   MCS (fragment): pBluescript multiple cloning site
   9681..10269   +  misc_feature   WPRE: woodchuck hepatitis virus posttranscriptional regulatory element
  10206..10787   +  CDS            nef (fragment): NEF_HV1H2 - Experimental evidence at protein level: Swiss-Prot protein existence level 1. Extracellular Nef protein targets CD4(+) T-lymphocytes for apoptosis by interacting with CXCR4 surface receptors. From Human immunodeficiency virus type 1 group M subtype B (isolate HXB2) (HIV-1).
  10794..10974   +  LTR            5' LTR (truncated): truncated 5' long terminal repeat (LTR) from HIV-1
  11006..11230   +  polyA_signal   bGH poly(A) signal: bovine growth hormone polyadenylation signal
  11234..11255   +  promoter       SV40 promoter (fragment): SV40 enhancer and early promoter
  11276..11704   +  rep_origin     f1 ori (sequence partly withheld): f1 bacteriophage origin of replication; arrow indicates direction of (+) strand synthesis
  11718..12047   +  promoter       SV40 promoter: SV40 enhancer and early promoter
  12095..12142   +  promoter       EM7 promoter: synthetic bacterial promoter&nbsp
  12161..12535   +  CDS            BleoR: antibiotic-binding protein; Sh ble from Streptoalloteichus hindustanus; confers resistance to bleomycin, phleomycin, and Zeocin™
  12545..12670   +  CDS            ble (fragment): BLE_KLEPN - Experimental evidence at protein level: Swiss-Prot protein existence level 1. Binding protein with a strong affinity to the bleomycin family of antibiotics. Binds to CL990; an antimitotic-antibiotic compound. From Klebsiella pneumoniae.
  12665..12786   +  polyA_signal   SV40 poly(A) signal: SV40 polyadenylation signal
  12857..12879   -  protein_bind   lac operator (fragment): The lac repressor binds to the lac operator to inhibit transcription in E. coli. This inhibition can be relieved by adding lactose or isopropyl-β-D-thiogalactopyranoside (IPTG). lac repressor encoded by lacI
  12883..12913   -  promoter       lac promoter: promoter for the E. coli lac operon
  12928..12949   -  protein_bind   CAP binding site: CAP binding activates transcription in the presence of cAMP. E. coli catabolite activator protein
  12962..13054   -  CDS            lacI (fragment): lac repressor; lacI; The lac repressor binds to the lac operator to inhibit transcription in E. coli. This inhibition can be relieved by adding lactose or isopropyl-β-D-thiogalactopyranoside (IPTG).
  13237..13825   -  rep_origin     ori: high-copy-number ColE1/pMB1/pBR322/pUC origin of replication
  13996..14856   -  CDS            AmpR: β-lactamase; bla; confers resistance to ampicillin, carbenicillin, and related antibiotics
  14857..14961   -  promoter       AmpR promoter: bla
