[The description below was written by a language model from this plasmid's Addgene catalogue record and pLannotate feature annotations shown in this document.]
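Description:
lenti-UCOE-dCas9-BFP-Zim3-KRAB is a lentiviral CRISPR-interference vector of about 15 kb, built on the lenti dCas9-VP64_Blast backbone. It is propagated in E. coli through a high-copy ColE1/pUC-type origin with ampicillin resistance (AmpR under its own bla promoter), and also carries an f1 origin. The transfer cassette has the usual third-generation layout. A CMV enhancer/promoter drives a truncated HIV-1 5' LTR to produce the genomic RNA in packaging cells. This is followed by the Ψ packaging signal with a partial gag sequence, the RRE for Rev-dependent nuclear export, and the cPPT/CTS. The downstream end carries a WPRE to boost transcript expression and a truncated 3' LTR followed by a bGH polyadenylation signal. Outside the LTRs, an SV40/EM7-driven BleoR cassette remains from the backbone, but the record does not list it as a selectable marker.

The payload is a single fusion protein expressed from the human EF-1α promoter. It consists of a nucleoplasmin NLS, catalytically dead S. pyogenes Cas9 (D10A, N863A), TagBFP and the KRAB repressor domain of human ZIM3. The catalogue entry also lists a C-terminal SV40 NLS, which is not separately annotated. A ubiquitous chromatin opening element, intended to counter silencing of the integrated transgene, is stated in the name and catalogue notes. It is not annotated in the feature table, though it may lie in the unannotated stretch upstream of the EF-1α promoter. When directed by a separately supplied guide RNA, the fusion binds promoters without cutting and recruits KRAB-mediated repression. The ZIM3 domain is described as an improved KRAB for CRISPRi. There is no drug marker within the provirus, so transduced cells are isolated by sorting for BFP fluorescence, typically to establish stable CRISPRi cell lines.
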