Addgene plasmid #196716: lenti-UCOE-dCas9-BFP-Zim3-KRAB
Purpose: CRISPR-inhibition. dCas9-KRAB(ZIM3) with TagBFP for sorting. Improved KRAB domain from ZIM3
Depositing lab: Bernhard Schmierer. Depositing organization: Karolinska Institutet.
Backbone
  Vector backbone: lenti dCas9-VP64_Blast (#61425)
  Backbone manufacturer: Feng Zhang Lab
  Vector type: Lentiviral, CRISPR
  Selectable markers: BFP
Growth in bacteria
  Bacterial resistance: Ampicillin, 100 μg/mL
  Growth temperature: 30°C
  Growth strain: NEB Stable
  Copy number: Unknown
Gene/Insert
  Gene/Insert name: dCas9-TagBFP-KRAB(ZIM3)
  Species: S. pyogenes
  Mutation: D10A, N863A
  Promoter: EF1a
  Tag / fusion protein: Nucleoplasmin NLS (N terminal on insert); SV40 NLS (C terminal on insert)
  Cloning method: Unknown
Resource information
  A portion of this plasmid was derived from a plasmid made by: contains a ubiquitous chromatin opening element and KRAB domain from ZIM3: Alerasool N, et al. An efficient KRAB domain for CRISPRi applications in human cells. Nat Methods. 2020 doi: 10.1038/s41592-020-0966-x. PMID: 33020655.
Terms and licenses: Academic/Nonprofit Terms; Industry Terms: Not Available to Industry
How to cite: lenti-UCOE-dCas9-BFP-Zim3-KRAB was a gift from Bernhard Schmierer (Addgene plasmid # 196716 ; http://n2t.net/addgene:196716 ; RRID:Addgene_196716)
